Addgene plasmid #39183: ROR2
Purpose: Baculovirus expression for structure determination; may not be full ORF
Depositing lab: Nicola Burgess-Brown. Depositing organization: University of Oxford.
Backbone
  Vector backbone: pFBOH-MHL
  Backbone manufacturer: SGC
  Vector type: Baculovirus Expression
Growth in bacteria
  Bacterial resistance: Ampicillin, 100 μg/mL
  Growth temperature: 37°C
  Growth strain: Mach1
  Copy number: High Copy
Gene/Insert
  Gene/Insert name: ROR2 (alt names: Kinase-Tyr; PDB:3ZZW)
  Species: H. sapiens (human)
  Insert size (bp): 939
  Entrez Gene: ROR2 (a.k.a. BDB, BDB1, NTRKR2)
  Promoter: polyhedrin
  Tag / fusion protein: His Tev (N terminal on insert)
  Cloning method: Ligation Independent Cloning
  Sequencing primers: 5′ Fbac-1; 3′ Fbac-2
Terms and licenses: Academic/Nonprofit Terms; Industry Terms: Not Available to Industry
How to cite: ROR2 was a gift from Nicola Burgess-Brown (Addgene plasmid # 39183 ; http://n2t.net/addgene:39183 ; RRID:Addgene_39183)
