[The description below was written by a language model from this plasmid's Addgene catalogue record.]
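Description:
ROR2 is a baculovirus expression plasmid built on the pFBOH-MHL backbone from the SGC, carrying a 939 bp fragment of the human ROR2 gene, which encodes a receptor tyrosine kinase-like orphan receptor. The record's alternative names flag the insert as a tyrosine kinase construct and link it to a deposited crystal structure. Together with the note that it may not be the full open reading frame, this indicates that the insert is a truncated domain construct chosen for structural work rather than the complete receptor. The fragment was introduced by ligation-independent cloning. In bacteria the plasmid is maintained as a high-copy vector under ampicillin selection.

Expression is driven by the polyhedrin promoter, a very strong, very late baculoviral promoter that gives high-level protein production in infected insect cells. The ROR2 fragment is fused at its N terminus to a histidine tag followed by a TEV protease recognition site, so the protein can be captured by immobilised metal affinity chromatography and the tag then cleaved off to leave a near-native product. Plasmids of this type generally serve as transfer vectors, delivering the expression cassette into a baculoviral genome to produce recombinant virus. However, the record provides no feature table, so it does not state the transposition or recombination elements, the replication origin, or any other markers on the backbone. The stated use is producing recombinant ROR2 protein in the baculovirus system for structure determination.
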