>Addgene plasmid #39183 | ROR2 | depositor partial sequence | sequence record 49234 | ROR2 sequence 939 bps
ATGCATCATCATCATCATCACAGCAGCGGCAGAGAAAACTTGTATTTCCAGGGCAAACTCAAAGAGATCA
GCCTGTCTGCGGTGAGGTTCATGGAGGAGCTGGGAGAGGACCGGTTTGGGAAAGTCTACAAAGGTCACCT
GTTCGGCCCTGCCCCGGGGGAGCAGACCCAGGCTGTGGCCATCAAAACGCTGAAGGACAAAGCGGAGGGG
CCCCTGCGGGAGGAGTTCCGGCATGAGGCTATGCTGCGAGCACGGCTGCAACACCCCAACGTCGTCTGCC
TGCTGGGCGTGGTGACCAAGGACCAGCCCCTGAGCATGATCTTCAGCTACTGTTCGCACGGCGACCTCCA
CGAATTCCTGGTCATGCGCTCGCCGCACTCGGACGTGGGCAGCACCGATGATGACCGCACGGTGAAGTCC
GCCCTGGAGCCCCCCGACTTCGTGCACCTTGTGGCACAGATCGCGGCGGGGATGGAGTACCTATCCAGCC
ACCACGTGGTTCACAAGGACCTGGCCACCCGCAATGTGCTAGTGTACGACAAGCTGAACGTGAAGATCTC
AGACTTGGGCCTCTTCCGAGAGGTGTATGCCGCCGATTACTACAAGCTGCTGGGGAACTCGCTGCTGCCT
ATCCGCTGGATGGCCCCAGAGGCCATCATGTACGGCAAGTTCTCCATCGACTCAGACATCTGGTCCTACG
GTGTGGTCCTGTGGGAGGTCTTCAGCTACGGCCTGCAGCCCTACTGCGGGTATTCCAACCAGGATGTGGT
GGAGATGATCCGGAACCGGCAGGTGCTGCCTTGCCCCGATGACTGTCCCGCCTGGGTGTATGCCCTCATG
ATCGAGTGCTGGAACGAGTTCCCCAGCCGGCGGCCCCGCTTCAAGGACATCCACAGCCGGCTCCGAGCCT
GGGGCAACTGATGACGAAGCTTGTCGAGA
