>Addgene plasmid #39183 | ROR2 | addgene partial sequence | sequence record 52754 | fbac-1 5'-tattcataccgtcccacca-3'
ACATGCATCATCATCATCATCACAGCAGCGGCAGAGAAAACTTGTATTTCCAGGGCAAACTCAAAGAGAT
CAGCCTGTCTGCGGTGAGGTTCATGGAGGAGCTGGGAGAGGACCGGTTTGGGAAAGTCTACAAAGGTCAC
CTGTTCGGCCCTGCCCCGGGGGAGCAGACCCAGGCTGTGGCCATCAAAACGCTGAAGGACAAAGCGGAGG
GGCCCCTGCGGGAGGAGTTCCGGCATGAGGCTATGCTGCGAGCACGGCTGCAACACCCCAACGTCGTCTG
CCTGCTGGGCGTGGTGACCAAGGACCAGCCCCTGAGCATGATCTTCAGCTACTGTTCGCACGGCGACCTC
CACGAATTCCTGGTCATGCGCTCGCCGCACTCGGACGTGGGCAGCACCGATGATGACCGCACGGTGAAGT
CCGCCCTGGAGCCCCCCGACTTCGTGCACCTTGTGGCACAGATCGCGGCGGGGATGGAGTACCTATCCAG
CCACCACGTGGTTCACAAGGACCTGGCCACCCGCAATGTGCTAGTGTACGACAAGCTGAACGTGAAGATC
TCAGACTTGGGCCTCTTCCGAGAGGTGTATGCCGCCGATTACTACAAGCTGCTGGGGAACTCGCTGCTGC
CTATCCGCTGGATGGCCCCAGAGGCCATCATGTACGGCAAGTTCTCCATCGACTCAGACATCTGGTCCTA
CGGTGTGGTCCTGTGGGAGGTCTTCAGCTACGGCCTGCAGCCCTACTGCGGGTATTCCAACCAGGATGTG
GTGGAGATGATCCGGAACCGGCAGGTGCTGCCTTGCCCCGATGACTGTCCCGCCTGGGTGTATGCCCTCA
TGATCGAGTGCTGGAACGAGTTCCCCAGCCGGCGGCCCCGCTTCAAGGACATCCACAGC
